Addgene plasmid #24362: pQUAST-shibire (ts1)
Depositing lab: Liqun Luo. Depositing organization: Stanford University. Publication: The Q system: a repressible binary system for transgene expression, lineage tracing, and mosaic analysis. Potter CJ, Tasic B, Russler EV, Liang L, Luo L. Cell. 2010 Apr 30. 141(3):536-48. 10.1016/j.cell.2010.02.025 PubMed 20434990.
Backbone
  Vector backbone: pQUAST
  Backbone size w/o insert (bp): 9000
  Vector type: Insect Expression
Growth in bacteria
  Bacterial resistance: Ampicillin, 100 μg/mL
  Growth temperature: 37°C
  Growth strain: DH5alpha
  Copy number: High Copy
Gene/Insert
  Gene/Insert name: Shibire (ts1)
  Species: D. melanogaster (fly)
  Insert size (bp): 2500
  Entrez Gene: shi (a.k.a. Dmel_CG18102, CG18102, DNM3, DYN, Ddyn, Ddyn3, Ddyn4, Dmel\CG18102, Dyn, Dynamin, Shi, Shibire, Vps1, anon-WO0153538.12, anon-WO0153538.13, anon-WO0153538.14, dDyn, dyn, dynamin, l(1)VII, l(1)shi, shib, shibere, shu)
  Cloning method: Restriction Enzyme; 5′ cloning site NotI (unknown if destroyed); 3′ cloning site KpnI (unknown if destroyed)
  Sequencing primers: 5′ pCasper-F
Terms and licenses: Academic/Nonprofit Terms; Industry Terms: Not Available to Industry
Depositor comments: Shibire was PCR amplified from genomic DNA of UAS-shibire transgenic flies (Kitamoto, 2001) using genUASFOR and genUASREVsv40 oligos, and ligated into the NotI/KpnI sites of pQUAST.
How to cite: pQUAST-shibire (ts1) was a gift from Liqun Luo (Addgene plasmid # 24362 ; http://n2t.net/addgene:24362 ; RRID:Addgene_24362)
