[The description below was written by a language model from this plasmid's Addgene catalogue record and pLannotate feature annotations shown in this document.]
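Description:
pQUAST-shibire (ts1) is a Drosophila P-element transformation vector built on the pQUAST backbone, the effector plasmid of the Q system, a repressible binary expression system for flies. It is maintained in E. coli through a high-copy ColE1/pUC-type origin and an ampicillin resistance gene (AmpR with its bla promoter); short rop and bom fragments are remnants of the pBR322-derived backbone. For germline transformation, P element 5' and 3' ends flank the transgene cargo, which includes a mini-white eye-colour marker used to identify transformant flies. The full depositor sequence is about 11.7 kb, consistent with a roughly 9 kb backbone plus a 2.5 kb insert.

The payload is the D. melanogaster shibire coding sequence (dynamin, a GTPase implicated in endocytosis) in its temperature-sensitive ts1 form. It was PCR-amplified from genomic DNA of existing UAS-shibire transgenic flies and ligated into the NotI and KpnI sites. The open reading frame sits downstream of an hsp70 promoter and is followed by an SV40 small t intron and SV40 polyadenylation signal; the small t, large T and NLS hits in the feature table are simply parts of this SV40 3' region rather than expressed tags. In pQUAST-type vectors the hsp70 minimal promoter is normally preceded by QUAS binding sites for the QF transcriptional activator, although the automated annotation does not label these sites. Flies carrying the transgene would thus express shibire(ts1) wherever QF is active, with expression repressible within the Q system. The allele is generally used to block synaptic vesicle recycling reversibly at elevated temperature, allowing conditional silencing of defined neurons, though the record does not state this application.
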