Features (pLannotate 1.2.2; 21 found; start..end, strand, type, name):
      1..229     -  CDS            mini-white (fragment): Drosophila white gene eye color pigment; white; This is a modified version of the white gene lacking part of the first intron.
    235..823     -  rep_origin     ori: high-copy-number ColE1/pMB1/pBR322/pUC origin of replication
    994..1854    -  CDS            AmpR: β-lactamase; bla; confers resistance to ampicillin, carbenicillin, and related antibiotics
   1855..1959    -  promoter       AmpR promoter: bla
   2054..2089    +  CDS            rop (fragment): Rop protein, which maintains plasmids at low copy number; rop
   2191..2260    +  misc_feature   bom (fragment): basis of mobility region from pBR322
   2259..2761    -  gene           mini-white (fragment): white; This modified version of the white gene lacks part of the first intron.
   2761..2993    -  misc_feature   P element 3' end: P element 3' end
   3140..3168    -  misc_feature   MCS (fragment): pBluescript multiple cloning site
   3189..3427    +  promoter       hsp70 promoter: Drosophila melanogaster hsp70Bb promoter
   3483..3508    +  misc_feature   MCS (fragment): pBluescript multiple cloning site
   3523..6027    +  CDS            shi: DYN_DROME - Experimental evidence at protein level: Swiss-Prot protein existence level 1. Microtubule-associated force-producing protein which is involved in the production of microtubule bundles and which is able to bind and hydrolyze GTP. Implicated in endocytic protein sorting. From Drosophila melanogaster (Fruit fly).
   6163..6192    +  misc_feature   MCS (fragment): pBluescript multiple cloning site
   6204..6278    +  CDS            small t antigen (fragment): SV40 (simian virus 40) small t antigen
   6280..6345    +  intron         small t intron: SV40 (simian virus 40) small t antigen intron
   6475..6495    +  CDS            SV40 NLS: nuclear localization signal of SV40 (simian virus 40) large T antigen
   6502..6636    +  CDS            LT_POVHA (fragment): Protein inferred from homology: Swiss-Prot protein existence level 3. Isoform large T antigen is a key early protein essential for both driving viral replication and inducing cellular transformation. Plays a role in viral genome replication by driving entry of quiescent cells into the cell cycle and by autoregulating the synthesis of viral early mRNA. Displays highly oncogenic activities by corrupting the host cellular checkpoint mechanisms that guard cell division and the transcription, replication, and repair of DNA. Participates in the modulation of cellular gene expression preceeding viral
   6661..6744    +  CDS            large T antigen (fragment): large T antigen from SV40 (simian virus 40)
   6767..6901    +  polyA_signal   SV40 poly(A) signal: SV40 polyadenylation signal
   7406..10288   +  CDS            mini-white: Drosophila white gene eye color pigment; white; This is a modified version of the white gene lacking part of the first intron.
  11066..11651   -  misc_feature   P element 5' end: No description available
>Addgene plasmid #24362 | pQUAST-shibire (ts1) | depositor full sequence | sequence record 11393 | Author sequence
GGCCAGACCCACGTAGTCCAGCGGCAGATCGGCGGCGGAGAAGTTAAGCGTCTCCAGGATGACCTTGCCC
GAACTGGGGCACGTGGTGTTCGACGATGTGCAGCTAATTTCGCCCGGCTCCACGTCCGCCCATTGGTTAA
TCAGCAGACCCTCGTTGGCGTAACGGAACCATGAGAGGTACGACAACCATTTGAGGTATACTGGCACCGA
GCCCGAGTTCAAGAAGAAGGCGTTTTTCCATAGGCTCCGCCCCCCTGACGAGCATCACAAAAATCGACGC
TCAAGTCAGAGGTGGCGAAACCCGACAGGACTATAAAGATACCAGGCGTTTCCCCCTGGAAGCTCCCTCG
TGCGCTCTCCTGTTCCGACCCTGCCGCTTACCGGATACCTGTCCGCCTTTCTCCCTTCGGGAAGCGTGGC
GCTTTCTCAATGCTCACGCTGTAGGTATCTCAGTTCGGTGTAGGTCGTTCGCTCCAAGCTGGGCTGTGTG
CACGAACCCCCCGTTCAGCCCGACCGCTGCGCCTTATCCGGTAACTATCGTCTTGAGTCCAACCCGGTAA
GACACGACTTATCGCCACTGGCAGCAGCCACTGGTAACAGGATTAGCAGAGCGAGGTATGTAGGCGGTGC
TACAGAGTTCTTGAAGTGGTGGCCTAACTACGGCTACACTAGAAGGACAGTATTTGGTATCTGCGCTCTG
CTGAAGCCAGTTACCTTCGGAAAAAGAGTTGGTAGCTCTTGATCCGGCAAACAAACCACCGCTGGTAGCG
GTGGTTTTTTTGTTTGCAAGCAGCAGATTACGCGCAGAAAAAAAGGATCTCAAGAAGATCCTTTGATCTT
TTCTACGGGGTCTGACGCTCAGTGGAACGAAAACTCACGTTAAGGGATTTTGGTCATGAGATTATCAAAA
AGGATCTTCACCTAGATCCTTTTAAATTAAAAATGAAGTTTTAAATCAATCTAAAGTATATATGAGTAAA
CTTGGTCTGACAGTTACCAATGCTTAATCAGTGAGGCACCTATCTCAGCGATCTGTCTATTTCGTTCATC
CATAGTTGCCTGACTCCCCGTCGTGTAGATAACTACGATACGGGAGGGCTTACCATCTGGCCCCAGTGCT
GCAATGATACCGCGAGACCCACGCTCACCGGCTCCAGATTTATCAGCAATAAACCAGCCAGCCGGAAGGG
CCGAGCGCAGAAGTGGTCCTGCAACTTTATCCGCCTCCATCCAGTCTATTAATTGTTGCCGGGAAGCTAG
AGTAAGTAGTTCGCCAGTTAATAGTTTGCGCAACGTTGTTGCCATTGCTACAGGCATCGTGGTGTCACGC
TCGTCGTTTGGTATGGCTTCATTCAGCTCCGGTTCCCAACGATCAAGGCGAGTTACATGATCCCCCATGT
TGTGCAAAAAAGCGGTTAGCTCCTTCGGTCCTCCGATCGTTGTCAGAAGTAAGTTGGCCGCAGTGTTATC
ACTCATGGTTATGGCAGCACTGCATAATTCTCTTACTGTCATGCCATCCGTAAGATGCTTTTCTGTGACT
GGTGAGTACTCAACCAAGTCATTCTGAGAATAGTGTATGCGGCGACCGAGTTGCTCTTGCCCGGCGTCAA
CACGGGATAATACCGCGCCACATAGCAGAACTTTAAAAGTGCTCATCATTGGAAAACGTTCTTCGGGGCG
AAAACTCTCAAGGATCTTACCGCTGTTGAGATCCAGTTCGATGTAACCCACTCGTGCACCCAACTGATCT
TCAGCATCTTTTACTTTCACCAGCGTTTCTGGGTGAGCAAAAACAGGAAGGCAAAATGCCGCAAAAAAGG
GAATAAGGGCGACACGGAAATGTTGAATACTCATACTCTTCCTTTTTCAATATTATTGAAGCATTTATCA
GGGTTATTGTCTCATGAGCGGATACATATTTGAATGTATTTAGAAAAATAAACAAATAGGGGTTCCGCGC
ACATTTCCCCGAAAAGTGCCACCTGACGTCTAAGAAACCATTATTATCATGACATTAACCTATAAAAATA
GGCGTATCACGAGGCCCTTTCGTCTCGCGCGTTTCGGTGATGACGGTGAAAACCTCTGACACATGCAGCT
CCCGGAGACGGTCACAGCTTGTCTGTAAGCGGATGCCGGGAGCAGACAAGCCCGTCAGGGCGCGTCAGCG
GGTGTTGGCGGGTGTCGGGGCTGGCTTAACTATGCGGCATCAGAGCAGATTGTACTGAGAGTGCACCATA
TGCGGTGTGAAATACCGCACCGAATCGCGCGGAACTAACGACAGTCGCTCCAAGGTCGTCGAACAAAAGG
TGAATGTGTTGCGGAGAGCGGGTGGGAGACAGCGAAAGAGCAACTACGAAACGTGGTGTGGTGGAGGTGA
ATTATGAAGAGGGCGCGCGATTTGAAAAGTATGTATATAAAAAATATATCCCGGTGTTTTATGTAGCGAT
AAACGAGTTTTTGATGTAAGGTATGCAGGTGTGTAAGTCTTTTGGTTAGAAGACAAATCCAAAGTCTACT
TGTGGGGATGTTCGAAGGGGAAATACTTGTATTCTATAGGTCATATCTTGTTTTTATTGGCACAAATATA
ATTACATTAGCTTTTTGAGGGGGCAATAAACAGTAAACACGATGGTAATAATGGTAAAAAAAAAAACAAG
CAGTTATTTCGGATATATGTCGGCTACTCCTTGCGTCGGGCCCGAAGTCTTAGAGCCAGATATGCGAGCA
CCCGGAAGCTCACGATGAGAATGGCCAGACCATGATGAAATAACATAAGGTGGTCCCGTCGGCAAGAGAC
ATCCACTTAACGTATGCTTGCAATAAGTGCGAGTGAAAGGAATAGTATTCTGAGTGTCGTATTGAGTCTG
AGTGAGACAGCGATATGATTGTTGATTAACCCTTAGCATGTCCGTGGGGTTTGAATTAACTCATAATATT
AATTAGACGAAATTATTTTTAAAGTTTTATTTTTAATAATTTGCGAGTACGCAAAGCTTGGCTGCATCCA
ACGCGTTGGGAGCTCTCCGGATCCAAGCTTGGATCCGGGTAATCGCTTATCCTCGGATAAACAATTATCC
TCACGGGTAATCGCTTATCCGCTCGGGTAATCGCTTATCCTCGGGTAATCGCTTATCCTTAAGCTTGATA
TCGAATTCCTGCAGCCCGAGCGGAGACTCTAGCGAGCGCCGGAGTATAAATAGAGGCGCTTCGTCTACGG
AGCGACAATTCAATTCAAACAAGCAAAGTGAACACGTCGCTAAGCGAAAGCTAAGCAAATAAACAAGCGC
AGCTGAACAAGCTAAACAATCTGCAGTAAAGTGCAAGTTAAAGTGAATCAATTAAAAGTAACCAGCAACC
AAGTAAATCAACTGCAACTACTGAAATCTGCCAAGAAGTAATTATTGAATACAAGAAGAGAACTCTGAAT
AGGGAATTGGGAATTCGTTAACAGATCGGGGGATCAATTCGTTAACAGATCTGCGGCCGCTCTAGAACTA
GTGGATCCAAGGAGCCGCCGCCATGGATAGTTTAATTACAATTGTTAACAAGCTGCAAGATGCGTTCACA
TCGCTCGGCGTCCACATGCAACTGGATCTGCCGCAGATCGCGGTGGTCGGTGGCCAGTCAGCTGGCAAGA
GTTCCGTTTTGGAGAACTTTGTGGGCAAAGATTTCTTGCCGCGCGGCTCTGGTATCGTAACTCGGAGACC
ACTAATCTTGCAACTGATCAATGGAGTTACCGAATATGGCGAGTTCCTTCACATTAAAGGCAAGAAGTTT
TCCAGCTTCGATGAGATCAGAAAAGAAATCGAAGATGAAACGGATCGTGTGACCGGTAGTAACAAAGGCA
TTTCAAACATTCCAATTAATTTGCGCGTCTACTCGCCGCACGTACTCAATTTAACCCTGATCGATTTGCC
CGGCCTAACAAAGGTGGCCATTGGCGATCAACCGGTGGATATTGAGCAGCAAATTAAGCAGATGATATTC
CAATTTATTCGCAAAGAGACTTGTTTAATTTTGGCTGTGACCCCGGCCAATACGGATCTGGCCAATTCGG
ATGCCCTCAAGCTGGCCAAGGAGGTGGATCCACAGGGTGTGCGAACCATTGGCGTTATAACCAAGCTGGA
TCTGATGGACGAGGGCACCGATGCACGCGACATTCTGGAGAATAAGCTGCTTCCGCTGCGACGTGGCTAT
ATTGGCGTGGTGAATAGATCCCAAAAGGATATCGAGGGGCGCAAGGATATCCACCAGGCATTGGCCGCCG
AACGCAAGTTCTTCTTGAGCCATCCCTCCTATCGGCACATGGCCGACCGTCTCGACACCCCCTACTTGCA
GCGCGTGCTCAACCAACAACTAACCAATCACATCAGGGACACGTTACCTGGCCTGCGGGATAAGTTGCAG
AAGCAGATGCTCACTTTGGAGAAGGAGGTGGAGGAGTTTAAGCACTTTCAGCCAGGCGATGCTAGCATCA
AAACAAAAGCTATGCTCCAAATGATTCAGCAGCTGCAATCAGACTTTGAGCGAACTATCGAGGGCAGCGG
CTCAGCTTTGGTGAACACAAACGAGCTCTCAGGTGGCGCCAAGATCAATCGCATTTTCCATGAACGTCTG
CGCTTTGAGATCGTAAAGATGGCTTGCGATGAAAAGGAACTGCGACGAGAGATCTCATTTGCAATTCGAA
ATATCCATGGTATTCGCGTTGGCCTCTTCACACCCGACATGGCGTTCGAGGCGATTGTCAAGCGGCAGAT
AGCGCTGCTCAAGGAGCCGGTTATCAAGTGTGTCGATCTAGTCGTACAGGAACTTTCTGTGGTCGTGCGC
ATGTGCACAGCTAAAATGAGTCGATACCCACGTCTGCGTGAGGAGACCGAACGTATTATCACAACACATG
TGCGCCAACGCGAGCATAGCTGCAAGGAACAGATCCTGCTGCTTATTGACTTTGAGCTGGCCTATATGAA
CACCAATCATGAGGACTTCATTGGCTTCGCCAACGCTCAAAACAAATCAGAGAATGCCAACAAAACTGGC
ACTCGTCAACTGGGCAACCAAGTCATTCGCAAGGGTCACATGGTCATCCAGAACCTTGGAATCATGAAAG
GTGGATCGCGTCCGTATTGGTTTGTGCTGACATCCGAGAGTATCTCCTGGTATAAGGACGAGGATGAGAA
GGAGAAGAAATTTATGCTGCCGTTGGATGGTTTAAAATTGCGTGATATTGAACAGGGATTTATGTCAATG
TCTAGACGTGTTACATTTGCTTTATTTAGTCCCGATGGACGTAATGTTTATAAGGACTACAAACAACTGG
AGCTCTCGTGCGAGACTGTGGAGGATGTGGAGTCCTGGAAAGCATCCTTCCTGCGAGCTGGTGTCTATCC
CGAAAAGCAGGAGACTCAGGAAAACGGCGATGAGGAAGGACAAGAGCAAAAATCGGCCAGCGAGGAGAGT
TCCAGCGATCCACAGCTGGAGCGGCAGGTCGAGACCATTCGTAATCTGGTTGATTCCTACATGAAGATCG
TTACGAAGACCACCCGTGACATGGTGCCCAAAGCAATTATGATGCTGATCATCAACAATGCCAAGGACTT
TATCAATGGCGAGCTGCTGGCACATCTTTACGCGTCCGGCGATCAGGCCCAGATGATGGAGGAGTCGGCT
GAATCGGCAACACGGCGAGAGGAAATGCTGCGCATGTACCGTGCTTGCAAGGATGCATTACAGATAATAG
GTGACGTATCAATGGCCACCGTGTCGTCGCCATTGCCACCGCCGGTTAAGAACGATTGGCTGCCCAGCGG
CTTGGACAACCCACGTCTTTCTCCTCCAAGTCCGGGTGGCGTTCGAGGAAAGCCAGGACCTCCCGCACAG
AGCTCCTTGGGTGGACGGAACCCACCATTGCCACCATCTACAGGTCGCCCAGCGCCAGCGATTCCGAATC
GCCCAGGAGGTGGGGCACCACCACTACCCGGCGGTCGTCCCGGAGGATCTCTTCCCCCACCAATGCTACC
ATCGCGTCGTTAAATTGTTGTCAGCGTCGAGAGACATCTACATATGTATCTAGGGGATGAATCTGCAAAA
CGTAGCTTGCTGACGATTTAACCAAACCACAAACAATACCCAAATTCTACTTTCAACAATTGTCTAAGTT
AACAAGCTTATCGATACCGTCGACCTCGAGGGTACCTCTAGAGGATCTTTGTGAAGGAACCTTACTTCTG
TGGTGTGACATAATTGGACAAACTACCTACAGAGATTTAAAGCTCTAAGGTAAATATAAAATTTTTAAGT
GTATAATGTGTTAAACTACTGATTCTAATTGTTTGTGTATTTTAGATTCCAACCTATGGAACTGATGAAT
GGGAGCAGTGGTGGAATGCCTTTAATGAGGAAAACCTGTTTTGCTCAGAAGAAATGCCATCTAGTGATGA
TGAGGCTACTGCTGACTCTCAACATTCTACTCCTCCAAAAAAGAAGAGAAAGGTAGAAGACCCCAAGGAC
TTTCCTTCAGAATTGCTAAGTTTTTTGAGTCATGCTGTGTTTAGTAATAGAACTCTTGCTTGCTTTGCTA
TTTACACCACAAAGGAAAAAGCTGCACTGCTATACAAGAAAATTATGGAAAAATATTTGATGTATAGTGC
CTTGACTAGAGATCATAATCAGCCATACCACATTTGTAGAGGTTTTACTTGCTTTAAAAAACCTCCCACA
CCTCCCCCTGAACCTGAAACATAAAATGAATGCAATTGTTGTTGTTAACTTGTTTATTGCAGCTTATAAT
GGTTACAAATAAAGCAATAGCATCACAAATTTCACAAATAAAGCATTTTTTTCACTGCATTCTAGTTGTG
GTTTGTCCAAACTCATCAATGTATCTTATCATGTCTGGATCGGATCCACTAGAAGGCCTTAGTATGTATG
TAAGTTAATAAAACCCTTTTTTGGAGAATGTAGATTTAAAAAAACATATTTTTTTTTTATTTTTTACTGC
ACTGGACATCATTGAACTTATCTGATCAGTTTTAAATTTACTTCGATCCAAGGGTATTTGAAGTACCAGG
TTCTTTCGATTACCTCTCACTCAAAATGACATTCCACTCAAAGTCAGCGCTGTTTGCCTCCTTCTCTGTC
CACAGAAATATCGCCGTCTCTTTCGCCGCTGCGTCCGCTATCTCTTTCGCCACCGTTTGTAGCGTTACCT
AGCGTCAATGTCCGCCTTCAGTTGCACTTTGTCAGCGGTTTCGTGACGAAGCTCCAAGCGGTTTACGCCA
TCAATTAAACACAAAGTGCTGTGCCAAAACTCCTCTCGCTTCTTATTTTTGTTTGTTTTTTGAGTGATTG
GGGTGGTGATTGGTTTTGGGTGGGTAAGCAGGGGAAAGTGTGAAAAATCCCGGCAATGGGCCAAGAGGAT
CAGGAGCTATTAATTCGCGGAGGCAGCAAACACCCATCTGCCGAGCATCTGAACAATGTGAGTAGTACAT
GTGCATACATCTTAAGTTCACTTGATCTATAGGAACTGCGATTGCAACATCAAATTGTCTGCGGCGTGAG
AACTGCGACCCACAAAAATCCCAAACCGCAATCGCACAAACAAATAGTGACACGAAACAGATTATTCTGG
TAGCTGTGCTCGCTATATAAGACAATTTTTAAGATCATATCATGATCAAGACATCTAAAGGCATTCATTT
TCGACTACATTCTTTTTTACAAAAAATATAACAACCAGATATTTTAAGCTGATCCTAGATGCACAAAAAA
TAAATAAAAGTATAAACCTACTTCGTAGGATACTTCGTTTTGTTCGGGGTTAGATGAGCATAACGCTTGT
AGTTGATATTTGAGATCCCCTATCATTGCAGGGTGACAGCGGAGCGGCTTCGCAGAGCTGCATTAACCAG
GGCTTCGGGCAGGCCAAAAACTACGGCACGCTCCTGCCACCCAGTCCGCCGGAGGACTCCGGTTCAGGGA
GCGGCCAACTAGCCGAGAACCTCACCTATGCCTGGCACAATATGGACATCTTTGGGGCGGTCAATCAGCC
GGGCTCCGGATGGCGGCAGCTGGTCAACCGGACACGCGGACTATTCTGCAACGAGCGACACATACCGGCG
CCCAGGAAACATTTGCTCAAGAACGGTGAGTTTCTATTCGCAGTCGGCTGATCTGTGTGAAATCTTAATA
AAGGGTCCAATTACCAATTTGAAACTCAGTTTGCGGCGTGGCCTATCCGGGCGAACTTTTGGCCGTGATG
GGCAGTTCCGGTGCCGGAAAGACGACCCTGCTGAATGCCCTTGCCTTTCGATCGCCGCAGGGCATCCAAG
TATCGCCATCCGGGATGCGACTGCTCAATGGCCAACCTGTGGACGCCAAGGAGATGCAGGCCAGGTGCGC
CTATGTCCAGCAGGATGACCTCTTTATCGGCTCCCTAACGGCCAGGGAACACCTGATTTTCCAGGCCATG
GTGCGGATGCCACGACATCTGACCTATCGGCAGCGAGTGGCCCGCGTGGATCAGGTGATCCAGGAGCTTT
CGCTCAGCAAATGTCAGCACACGATCATCGGTGTGCCCGGCAGGGTGAAAGGTCTGTCCGGCGGAGAAAG
GAAGCGTCTGGCATTCGCCTCCGAGGCACTAACCGATCCGCCGCTTCTGATCTGCGATGAGCCCACCTCC
GGACTGGACTCATTTACCGCCCACAGCGTCGTCCAGGTGCTGAAGAAGCTGTCGCAGAAGGGCAAGACCG
TCATCCTGACCATTCATCAGCCGTCTTCCGAGCTGTTTGAGCTCTTTGACAAGATCCTTCTGATGGCCGA
GGGCAGGGTAGCTTTCTTGGGCACTCCCAGCGAAGCCGTCGACTTCTTTTCCTAGTGAGTTCGATGTGTT
TATTAAGGGTATCTAGCATTACATTACATCTCAACTCCTATCCAGCGTGGGTGCCCAGTGTCCTACCAAC
TACAATCCGGCGGACTTTTACGTACAGGTGTTGGCCGTTGTGCCCGGACGGGAGATCGAGTCCCGTGATC
GGATCGCCAAGATATGCGACAATTTTGCTATTAGCAAAGTAGCCCGGGATATGGAGCAGTTGTTGGCCAC
CAAAAATTTGGAGAAGCCACTGGAGCAGCCGGAGAATGGGTACACCTACAAGGCCACCTGGTTCATGCAG
TTCCGGGCGGTCCTGTGGCGATCCTGGCTGTCGGTGCTCAAGGAACCACTCCTCGTAAAAGTGCGACTTA
TTCAGACAACGGTGAGTGGTTCCAGTGGAAACAAATGATATAACGCTTACAATTCTTGGAAACAAATTCG
CTAGATTTTAGTTAGAATTGCCTGATTCCACACCCTTCTTAGTTTTTTTCAATGAGATGTATAGTTTATA
GTTTTGCAGAAAATAAATAAATTTCATTTAACTCGCGAACATGTTGAAGATATGAATATTAATGAGATGC
GAGTAACATTTTAATTTGCAGATGGTTGCCATCTTGATTGGCCTCATCTTTTTGGGCCAACAACTCACGC
AAGTGGGCGTGATGAATATCAACGGAGCCATCTTCCTCTTCCTGACCAACATGACCTTTCAAAACGTCTT
TGCCACGATAAATGTAAGTCTTGTTTAGAATACATTTGCATATTAATAATTTACTAACTTTCTAATGAAT
CGATTCGATTTAGGTGTTCACCTCAGAGCTGCCAGTTTTTATGAGGGAGGCCCGAAGTCGACTTTATCGC
TGTGACACATACTTTCTGGGCAAAACGATTGCCGAATTACCGCTTTTTCTCACAGTGCCACTGGTCTTCA
CGGCGATTGCCTATCCGATGATCGGACTGCGGGCCGGAGTGCTGCACTTCTTCAACTGCCTGGCGCTGGT
CACTCTGGTGGCCAATGTGTCAACGTCCTTCGGATATCTAATATCCTGCGCCAGCTCCTCGACCTCGATG
GCGCTGTCTGTGGGTCCGCCGGTTATCATACCATTCCTGCTCTTTGGCGGCTTCTTCTTGAACTCGGGCT
CGGTGCCAGTATACCTCAAATGGTTGTCGTACCTCTCATGGTTCCGTTACGCCAACGAGGGTCTGCTGAT
TAACCAATGGGCGGACGTGGAGCCGGGCGAAATTAGCTGCACATCGTCGAACACCACGTGCCCCAGTTCG
GGCAAGGTCATCCTGGAGACGCTTAACTTCTCCGCCGCCGATCTGCCGCTGGACTACGTGGGTCTGGCCA
TTCTCATCGTGAGCTTCCGGGTGCTCGCATATCTGGCTCTAAGACTTCGGGCCCGACGCAAGGAGTAGCC
GACATATATCCGAAATAACTGCTTGTTTTTTTTTTTACCATTATTACCATCGTGTTTACTGTTTATTGCC
CCCTCAAAAAGCTAATGTAATTATATTTGTGCCAATAAAAACAAGATATGACCTATAGAATACAAGTATT
TCCCCTTCGAACATCCCCACAAGTAGACTTTGGATTTGTCTTCTAACCAAAAGACTTACACACCTGCATA
CCTTACATCAAAAACTCGTTTATCGCTACATAAAACACCGGGATATATTTTTTATATACATACTTTTCAA
ATCGCGCGCCCTCTTCATAATTCACCTCCACCACACCACGTTTCGTAGTTGCTCTTTCGCTGTCTCCCAC
CCGCTCTCCGCAACACATTCACCTTTTGTTCGACGACCTTGGAGCGACTGTCGTTAGTTCCGCGCGATTC
GGTTCGCTCAAATGGTTCCGAGTGGTTCATTTCGTCTCAATAGAAATTAGTAATAAATATTTGTATGTAC
AATTTATTTGCTCCAATATATTTGTATATATTTCCCTCACAGCTATATTTATTCTAATTTAATATTATGA
CTTTTTAAGGTAATTTTTTGTGACCTGTTCGGAGTGATTAGCGTTACAATTTGAACTGAAAGTGACATCC
AGTGTTTGTTCCTTGTGTAGATGCATCTCAAAAAAATGGTGGGCATAATAGTGTTGTTTATATATATCAA
AAATAACAACTATAATAATAAGAATACATTTAATTTAGAAAATGCTTGGATTTCACTGGAACTAGAATTA
ATTCGGCTGCTGCTCTAAACGACGCATTTCGTACTCCAAAGTACGAATTTTTTCCCTCAAGCTCTTATTT
TCATTAAACAATGAACAGGACCTAACGCACAGTCACGTTATTGTTTACATAAATGATTTTTTTTACTATT
CAAACTTACTCTGTTTGTGTACTCCCACTGGTATAGCCTTCTTTTATCTTTTCTGGTTCAGGCTCTATCA
CTTTACTAGGTACGGCATCTGCGTTGAGTCGCCTCCTTTTAAATGTCTGACCTTTTGCAGGTGCAGCCTT
CCACTGCGAATCATTAAAGTGGGTATCACAAATTTGGGAGTTTTCACCAAGGCTGCACCCAAGGCTCTGC
TCCCACAATTTTCTCTTAATAGCACACTTCGGCACGTGAATTAATTTTACTCCAGTCACAGCTTTGCAGC
AAAATTTGCAATATTTCATTTTTTTTTATTCCACGTAAGGGTTAATGTTTTCAAAAAAAAATTCGTCCGC
ACACAACCTTTCCTCTCAACAAGCAAACGTGCACTGAATTTAAGTGTATACTTCGGTAAGCTTCGGCTAT
CGACGGGACCACCTTATGTTATTTCATCATG
