>Addgene plasmid #24362 | pQUAST-shibire (ts1) | addgene partial sequence | sequence record 30126 | 24362 with pBluescriptSK
GTTATTCATTGTTACAGCTGCAAGATGCGTTCACATCGCTCGGCGTCCACATGCAACTGGATCTGCCGCA
GATCGCGGTGGTCGGTGGCCAGTCAGCTGGCAAGAGTTCCGTTTTGGAGAACTTTGTGGGCAAAGATTTC
TTGCCGCGCGGCTCTGGTATCGTAACTCGGAGACCACTAATCTTGCAACTGATCAATGGAGTTACCGAAT
ATGGCGAGTTCCTTCACATTAAAGGCAAGAAGTTTTCCAGCTTCGATGAGATCAGAAAAGAAATCGAAGA
TGAAACGGATCGTGTGACCGGTAGTAACAAAGGCATTTCAAACATTCCAATTAATTTGCGCGTCTACTCG
CCGCACGTACTCAATTTAACCCTGATCGATTTGCCCGGCCTAACAAAGGTGGCCATTGGCGATCAACCGG
TGGATATTGAGCAGCAAATTAAGCAGATGATATTCCAATTTATTCGCAAAGAGACTTGTTTAATTTTGGC
TGTGACCCCGGCCAATACGGATCTGGCCAATTCGGATGCCCTCAAGCTGGCCAAGGAGGTGGATCCACAG
GGTGTGCGAACCATTGGCGTTATAACCAAGCTGGATCTGATGGACGAGGGCACCGATGCACGCGACATNC
TGGAGAATAAGCTGCTTCCGCTGCGACGTGGCTATATTGGCGTGGTGAATAGATCCCAAAAGGATATCG
