>Addgene plasmid #24362 | pQUAST-shibire (ts1) | addgene partial sequence | sequence record 30127 | 24362 with Pry1
CGAGTACGCAAAGCTTGGCTGCATCCNACGCGTTGGGAGCTCTCCGGATCCAAGCTTGGATCCGGGTAAT
CGCTTATCCTCGGATAAACAATTATCCTCACGGGTAATCGCTTATCCGCTCGGGTAATCGCTTATCCTCG
GGTAATCGCTTATCCTTAAGCTTGATATCGAATTCCTGCAGCCCGAGCGGAGACTCTAGCGAGCGCCGGA
GTATAAATAGAGGCGCTTCGTCTACGGAGCGACAATTCAATTCAAACAAGCAAAGTGAACACGTCGCTAA
GCGAAAGCTAAGCAAATAAACAAGCGCAGCTGAACAAGCTAAACAATCTGCAGTAAAGTGCAAGTTAAAG
TGAATCAATTAAAAGTAACCAGCAACCAAGTAAATCAACTGCAACTACTGAAATCTGCCAAGAAGTAATT
ATTGAATACAAGAAGAGAACTCTGAATAGGGAATTGGGAATTCGTTAACAGATCGGGGGATCAATTCGTT
AACAGATCTGCGGCCGCTCTAGAACTAGTGGATCCAAGGAGCCGCCGCCATGGATAGTTTAATTACAATT
GTTAACAAGCTGCAAG
