>Addgene plasmid #24362 | pQUAST-shibire (ts1) | addgene partial sequence | sequence record 30128 | 24362 with pCasper-F (GGGTTTTATTAACTTACAT)
GACATGATAAGATACATTGATGAGTTTGGACAAACCACAACTAGAATGCAGTGAAAAAAATGCTTTATTT
GTGAAATTTGTGATGCTATTGCTTTATTTGTAACCATTATAAGCTGCAATAAACAAGTTAACAACAACAA
TTGCATTCATTTTATGTTTCAGGTTCAGGGGGAGGTGTGGGAGGTTTTTTAAAGCAAGTAAAACCTCTAC
AAATGTGGTATGGCTGATTATGATCTCTAGTCAAGGCACTATACATCAAATATTTTTCCATAATTTTCTT
GTATAGCAGTGCAGCTTTTTCCTTTGTGGTGTAAATAGCAAAGCAAGCAAGAGTTCTATTACTAAACACA
GCATGACTCAAAAAACTTAGCAATTCTGAAGGAAAGTCCTTGGGGTCTTCTACCTTTCTCTTCTTTTTTG
GAGGAGTAGAATGTTGAGAGTCAGCAGTAGCCTCATCATCACTAGATGGCATTTCTTCTGAGCAAAACAG
GTTTTCCTCATTAAAGGCATTCCACCACTGCTCCCATTCATCAGTTCCATAGGTTGGAATCTAAAATACA
CAAACAATTAGAATCAGTAGTTTAACACATTATACACTTAAAAATTTTATATTTACCTTAGAGCTTTAAA
TCTCTGTAGGTAGTTTGTCCAATTATGTCACACCACAGAAGTAAGGTTCCTTCACAAAGATCCTCTAGAG
GTACCCTCGAAG
